>Addgene plasmid #125665 | UBQ10:sXVE:S11-GFP1–9 | addgene full sequence | sequence record 246109 | Addgene NGS Result
ATCCGTCGAAGCTAGCTTGGGTCCCGCTCAGAAGAACTCGTCAAGAAGGCGATAGAAGGCGATGCGCTGC
GAATCGGGAGCGGCGATACCGTAAAGCACGAGGAAGCGGTCAGCCCATTCGCCGCCAAGCTCTTCAGCAA
TATCACGGGTAGCCAACGCTATGTCCTGATAGCGGTCCGCCACACCCAGCCGGCCACAGTCGATGAATCC
AGAAAAGCGGCCATTTTCCACCATGATATTCGGCAAGCAGGCATCGCCATGGGTCACGACGAGATCCTCG
CCGTCGGGCATGCGCGCCTTGAGCCTGGCGAACAGTTCGGCTGGCGCGAGCCCCTGATGCTCTTCGTCCA
GATCATCCTGATCGACAAGACCGGCTTCCATCCGAGTACGTGCTCGCTCGATGCGATGTTTCGCTTGGTG
GTCGAATGGGCAGGTAGCCGGATCAAGCGTATGCAGCCGCCGCATTGCATCAGCCATGATGGATACTTTC
TCGGCAGGAGCAAGGTGAGATGACAGGAGATCCTGCCCCGGCACTTCGCCCAATAGCAGCCAGTCCCTTC
CCGCTTCAGTGACAACGTCGAGCACAGCTGCGCAAGGAACGCCCGTCGTGGCCAGCCACGATAGCCGCGC
TGCCTCGTCCTGCAGTTCATTCAGGGCACCGGACAGGTCGGTCTTGACAAAAAGAACCGGGCGCCCCTGC
GCTGACAGCCGGAACACGGCGGCATCAGAGCAGCCGATTGTCTGTTGTGCCCAGTCATAGCCGAATAGCC
TCTCCACCCAAGCGGCCGGAGAACCTGCGTGCAATCCATCTTGTTCAATCCAAGCTCCCATGGGCCCTCG
ACTAGAGTCGAGATCTGGATTGAGAGTGAATATGAGACTCTAATTGGATACCGAGGGGAATTTATGGAAC
GTCAGTGGAGCATTTTTGACAAGAAATATTTGCTAGCTGATAGTGACCTTAGGCGACTTTTGAACGCGCA
ATAATGGTTTCTGACGTATGTGCTTAGCTCATTAAACTCCAGAAACCCGCGGCTGAGTGGCTCCTTCAAC
GTTGCGGTTCTGTCAGTTCCAAACGTAAAACGGCTTGTCCCGCGTCATCGGCGGGGGTCATAACGTGACT
CCCTTAATTCTCCGCTCATGATCTTGATCCCCTGCGCCATCAGATCCTTGGCGGCAAGAAAGCCATCCAG
TTTACTTTGCAGGGCTTCCCAACCTTACCAGAGGGCGCCCCAGCTGGCAATTCCGGTTCGCTTGCTGTCC
ATAAAACCGCCCAGTCTAGCTATCGCCATGTAAGCCCACTGCAAGCTACCTGCTTTCTCTTTGCGCTTGC
GTTTTCCCTTGTCCAGATAGCCCAGTAGCTGACATTCATCCGGGGTCAGCACCGTTTCTGCGGACTGGCT
TTCTACGTGTTCCGCTTCCTTTAGCAGCCCTTGCGCCCTGAGTGCTTGCGGCAGCGTGAAGCTTCGACGA
GTCAGTAATAAACGGCGTCAAAGTGGTTGCAGCCGGCACACACGAGTCGTGTTTATCAACTCAAAGCACA
AATACTTTTCCTCAACCTAAAAATAAGGCAATTAGCCAAAAACAACTTTGCGTGTAAACAACGCTCAATA
CACGTGTCATTTTATTATTAGCTATTGCTTCACCGCCTTAGCTTTCTCGTGACCTAGTCGTCCTCGTCTT
TTCTTCTTCTTCTTCTATAAAACAATACCCAAAGAGCTCTTCTTCTTCACAATTCAGATTTCAATTTCTC
AAAATCTTAAAAACTTTCTCTCAATTCTCTCTACCGTGATCAAGGTAAATTTCTGTGTTCCTTATTCTCT
CAAAATCTTCGATTTTGTTTTCGTTCGATCCCAATTTCGTATATGTTCTTTGGTTTAGATTCTGTTAATC
TTAGATCGAAGACGATTTTCTGGGTTTGATCGTTAGATATCATCTTAATTCTCGATTAGGGTTTCATAGA
TATCATCCGATTTGTTCAAATAATTTGAGTTTTGTCGAATAATTACTCTTCGATTTGTGATTTCTATCTA
GTTCTGGTGTTAGTTTCTAGTTTGTGCGATCGAATTTGTCGATTAATCTGAGTTTTTCTGATTAACAGAC
TAGCCCGCGGAAAATGAAGGCTCTTACTGCTAGACAACAAGAAGTTTTTGATCTTATTAGAGATCATATT
TCTCAAACTGGAATGCCTCCTACTAGAGCTGAAATTGCTCAAAGACTTGGATTTAGGTCTCCTAATGCTG
CTGAAGAACATCTTAAGGCTCTTGCTAGAAAGGGAGTTATTGAAATTGTTTCTGGAGCTTCAAGAGGAAT
TAGACTTCTTCAAGAAGAAGAAGAAGGACTTCCTCTTGTTGGAAGAGTTGCTGCTGGAGAACCTTCTTCT
GCTCCTCCTACTGATGTTTCTCTTGGAGATGAACTTCATCTTGATGGAGAAGATGTTGCTATGGCTCATG
CTGATGCTCTTGATGATTTTGATCTTGATATGCTTGGAGATGGAGATTCTCCTGGACCTGGATTTACTCC
TCATGATTCTGCTCCTTATGGAGCACTTGATATGGCTGATTTTGAATTTGAACAAATGTTTACTGATGCT
CTTGGAATTGATGAATATGGAGGAGATCCTTCTGCTGGAGATATGAGAGCTGCTAATCTTTGGCCTTCTC
CTCTTATGATTAAGAGGTCTAAGAAGAACTCTCTTGCTCTTTCTCTTACTGCTGACCAAATGGTTTCTGC
TCTTCTTGATGCTGAACCTCCTATTCTTTATTCTGAATATGATCCTACTAGACCTTTTTCTGAGGCTTCT
ATGATGGGACTTCTTACTAATCTTGCTGATAGAGAACTTGTTCATATGATTAATTGGGCTAAGAGAGTTC
CTGGATTTGTTGATCTTACTCTTCATGACCAAGTTCATCTTCTTGAATGTGCTTGGCTTGAAATTCTTAT
GATTGGACTTGTTTGGAGGTCTATGGAACATCCTGTTAAACTTCTTTTTGCTCCTAATCTTCTTCTTGAT
AGAAATCAAGGAAAGTGTGTTGAAGGAATGGTTGAAATTTTTGATATGCTTCTTGCTACTTCTTCAAGAT
TTAGAATGATGAATCTTCAAGGAGAAGAATTTGTTTGTCTTAAGTCTATTATTCTTCTTAATTCTGGAGT
TTATACTTTTCTTTCTTCTACTCTTAAGTCTCTTGAAGAAAAGGATCATATTCATAGAGTTCTTGATAAG
ATTACTGATACTCTTATTCATCTTATGGCTAAGGCTGGACTTACTCTTCAACAACAACATCAAAGACTTG
CTCAACTTCTTCTTATTCTTTCTCATATTAGACATATGTCTAATAAGGGAATGGAACATCTTTATTCTAT
GAAGTGTAAGAATGTTGTTCCTCTTTATGATCTTCTTCTTGAAATGCTTGATGCTCATAGACTTCATGCT
CCTACTTCAAGAGGAGGAGCTTCTGTTGAAGAAACTGACCAATCTCATCTTGCTACTGCTGGATCTACTT
CTTCTCATTCTCTTCAAAAGTATTATATTACTGGAGAAGCTGAAGGATTTCCTGCTACTGTTTGAAGATC
TTGATCAAGCTCCCTGGCCAATTCCCAGAGATGTTAGCTGAAATCATCACTAATCAGATACCAAAATATT
CAAATGGAAATATCAAATAGCTTCTGTTTCATCAAAAATGACTCGACCTAACTGAGTAAGCATGCTTGTT
CGAGTATTATGGCATTGGGAAAACTGTTTTTCTTGTACCATTTGTTGTGCTTGTAATTTACTGTGTTTTT
TATTCGGTTTTCGCTATCGAACTGTGAAATGGAAATGGATGGAGAAGAGTTAATGAATGATATGGTCCTT
TTGTTCATTCTCAAATTAATATTATTTGTTTTTTCTCTTATTTGTTGTGTGTTGAATTTGAAATTATAAG
AGATATGCAAACATTTTGTTTTGAGTAAAAATGTGTCAAATCGTGGCCTCTAATGACCGAAGTTAATATG
AGGAGTAAAACATCCCAAACGCGGCCGCAACCGGTCTTGCATCCAGCTGGGCTGCAGGTCGAGGCTAAAA
AACTAATCGCATTATCATCCCCTCGACGTACTGTACATATAACCACTGGTTTTATATACAGCAGTACTGT
ACATATAACCACTGGTTTTATATACAGCAGTCGACGTACTGTACATATAACCACTGGTTTTATATACAGC
AGTACTGTACATATAACCACTGGTTTTATATACAGCAGTCGAGGTAAGATTAGATATGGATATGTATATG
GATATGTATATGGTGGTAATGCCATGTAATATGCTCGACTCTAGGATCTTCGCAAGACCCTTCCTCTATA
TAAGGAAGTTCATTTCATTTGGAGAGGACACGCTGAAGCTAGTCGACTCTAGCCAAATCTAGAATGGAAA
AGCGTGACCACATGGTCCTTCTTGAGTATGTAACTGCTGCTGGGATTACAGATGCTAGCGGTGGCGGTTC
TGGCGGTGGTACTAGTATGAGAAAAGGAGAAGAACTTTTCACTGGAGTTGTCCCAATTCTTATTGAATTA
GATGGTGATGTTAATGGGCACAAATTTTTTGTCCGTGGAGAGGGTGAAGGTGATGCAACAATCGGAAAAC
TTAGCCTTAAATTTATTTGCACTACTGGAAAACTACCTGTTCCATGGCCAACACTTGTCACTACCCTTAC
CTATGGTGTTCAATGCTTTTCAAGATACCCAGATCATATGAAGCGGCACGACTTCTTCAAGAGCGCCATG
CCTGAGGGATACGTGCAGGAGAGGACCATCTATTTCAAGGACGACGGGACTTACAAGACACGTGCTGAAG
TCAAGTTTGAGGGAGACACCCTCGTCAACAGGATCGAGCTTAAGGGAATTGATTTCAAGGAGGACGGAAA
CATCCTCGGCCACAAGTTGGAATACAACTTTAACTCCCACAAAGTATACATCACGGCCGACAAGCAAAAT
AACGGCATCAAAGCCAACTTCACAATTCGCCACAACGTTGAAGACGGCTCTGTGCAACTCGCTGATCATT
ATCAACAAAATACTCCAATTGGCGATGGCCCTGTCCTTTTACCATAAGAGCTCGAATTTCCCCGATCGTT
CAAACATTTGGCAATAAAGTTTCTTAAGATTGAATCCTGTTGCCGGTCTTGCGATGATTATCATATAATT
TCTGTTGAATTACGTTAAGCATGTAATAATTAACATGTAATGCATGACGTTATTTATGAGATGGGTTTTT
ATGATTAGAGTCCCGCAATTATACATTTAATACGCGATAGAAAACAAAATATAGCGCGCAAACTAGGATA
AATTATCGCGCGCGGTGTCATCTATGTTACTAGATCGGGAATTCAGATCGGCTGAGTGGCTCCTTCAACG
TTGCGGTTCTGTCAGTTCCAAACGTAAAACGGCTTGTCCCGCGTCATCGGCGGGGGTCATAACGTGACTC
CCTTAATTCTCCGCTCATGATCAGATTGTCGTTTCCCGCCTTCAGTTTAAACTATCAGTGTTTGACAGGA
TATATTGGCGGGTAAACCTAAGAGAAAAGAGCGTTTATTAGAATAATCGGATATTTAAAAGGGCGTGAAA
AGGTTTATCCGTTCGTCCATTTGTATGTGCATGCCAACCACAGGGTTCCCCAGATCTGGCGCCGGCCAGC
GAGACGAGCAAGATTGGCCGCCGCCCGAAACGATCCGACAGCGCGCCCAGCACAGGTGCGCAGGCAAATT
GCACCAACGCATACAGCGCCAGCAGAATGCCATAGTGGGCGGTGACGTCGTTCGAGTGAACCAGATCGCG
CAGGAGGCCCGGCAGCACCGGCATAATCAGGCCGATGCCGACAGCGTCGAGCGCGACAGTGCTCAGAATT
ACGATCAGGGGTATGTTGGGTTTCACGTCTGGCCTCCGGACCAGCCTCCGCTGGTCCGATTGAACGCGCG
GATTCTTTATCACTGATAAGTTGGTGGACATATTATGTTTATCAGTGATAAAGTGTCAAGCATGACAAAG
TTGCAGCCGAATACAGTGATCCGTGCCGCCCTGGACCTGTTGAACGAGGTCGGCGTAGACGGTCTGACGA
CACGCAAACTGGCGGAACGGTTGGGGGTTCAGCAGCCGGCGCTTTACTGGCACTTCAGGAACAAGCGGGC
GCTGCTCGACGCACTGGCCGAAGCCATGCTGGCGGAGAATCATACGCATTCGGTGCCGAGAGCCGACGAC
GACTGGCGCTCATTTCTGATCGGGAATGCCCGCAGCTTCAGGCAGGCGCTGCTCGCCTACCGCGATGGCG
CGCGCATCCATGCCGGCACGCGACCGGGCGCACCGCAGATGGAAACGGCCGACGCGCAGCTTCGCTTCCT
CTGCGAGGCGGGTTTTTCGGCCGGGGACGCCGTCAATGCGCTGATGACAATCAGCTACTTCACTGTTGGG
GCCGTGCTTGAGGAGCAGGCCGGCGACAGCGATGCCGGCGAGCGCGGCGGCACCGTTGAACAGGCTCCGC
TCTCGCCGCTGTTGCGGGCCGCGATAGACGCCTTCGACGAAGCCGGTCCGGACGCAGCGTTCGAGCAGGG
ACTCGCGGTGATTGTCGATGGATTGGCGAAAAGGAGGCTCGTTGTCAGGAACGTTGAAGGACCGAGAAAG
GGTGACGATTGATCAGGACCGCTGCCGGAGCGCAACCCACTCACTACAGCAGAGCCATGTAGACAACATC
CCCTCCCCCTTTCCACCGCGTCAGACGCCCGTAGCAGCCCGCTACGGGCTTTTTCATGCCCTGCCCTAGC
GTCCAAGCCTCACGGCCGCGCTCGGCCTCTCTGGCGGCCTTCTGGCGCTCTTCCGCTTCCTCGCTCACTG
ACTCGCTGCGCTCGGTCGTTCGGCTGCGGCGAGCGGTATCAGCTCACTCAAAGGCGGTAATACGGTTATC
CACAGAATCAGGGGATAACGCAGGAAAGAACATGTGAGCAAAAGGCCAGCAAAAGGCCAGGAACCGTAAA
AAGGCCGCGTTGCTGGCGTTTTTCCATAGGCTCCGCCCCCCTGACGAGCATCACAAAAATCGACGCTCAA
GTCAGAGGTGGCGAAACCCGACAGGACTATAAAGATACCAGGCGTTTCCCCCTGGAAGCTCCCTCGTGCG
CTCTCCTGTTCCGACCCTGCCGCTTACCGGATACCTGTCCGCCTTTCTCCCTTCGGGAAGCGTGGCGCTT
TTCCGCTGCATAACCCTGCTTCGGGGTCATTATAGCGATTTTTTCGGTATATCCATCCTTTTTCGCACGA
TATACAGGATTTTGCCAAAGGGTTCGTGTAGACTTTCCTTGGTGTATCCAACGGCGTCAGCCGGGCAGGA
TAGGTGAAGTAGGCCCACCCGCGAGCGGGTGTTCCTTCTTCACTGTCCCTTATTCGCACCTGGCGGTGCT
CAACGGGAATCCTGCTCTGCGAGGCTGGCCGGCTACCGCCGGCGTAACAGATGAGGGCAAGCGGATGGCT
GATGAAACCAAGCCAACCAGGAAGGGCAGCCCACCTATCAAGGTGTACTGCCTTCCAGACGAACGAAGAG
CGATTGAGGAAAAGGCGGCGGCGGCCGGCATGAGCCTGTCGGCCTACCTGCTGGCCGTCGGCCAGGGCTA
CAAAATCACGGGCGTCGTGGACTATGAGCACGTCCGCGAGCTGGCCCGCATCAATGGCGACCTGGGCCGC
CTGGGCGGCCTGCTGAAACTCTGGCTCACCGACGACCCGCGCACGGCGCGGTTCGGTGATGCCACGATCC
TCGCCCTGCTGGCGAAGATCGAAGAGAAGCAGGACGAGCTTGGCAAGGTCATGATGGGCGTGGTCCGCCC
GAGGGCAGAGCCATGACTTTTTTAGCCGCTAAAACGGCCGGGGGGTGCGCGTGATTGCCAAGCACGTCCC
CATGCGCTCCATCAAGAAGAGCGACTTCGCGGAGCTGGTGAAGTACATCACCGACGAGCAAGGCAAGACC
GAGCGCCTTTCCGACGCTCACCGGGCTGGTTGCCCTCGCCGCTGGGCTGGCGGCCGTCTATGGCCCTGCA
AACGCGCCAGAAACGCCGTCGAAGCCGTGTGCGAGACACCGCGGCCGCCGGCGTTGTGGATACCTCGCGG
AAAACTTGGCCCTCACTGACAGATGAGGGGCGGACGTTGACACTTGAGGGGCCGACTCACCCGGCGCGGC
GTTGACAGATGAGGGGCAGGCTCGATTTCGGCCGGCGACGTGGAGCTGGCCAGCCTCGCAAATCGGCGAA
AACGCCTGATTTTACGCGAGTTTCCCACAGATGATGTGGACAAGCCTGGGGATAAGTGCCCTGCGGTATT
GACACTTGAGGGGCGCGACTACTGACAGATGAGGGGCGCGATCCTTGACACTTGAGGGGCAGAGTGCTGA
CAGATGAGGGGCGCACCTATTGACATTTGAGGGGCTGTCCACAGGCAGAAAATCCAGCATTTGCAAGGGT
TTCCGCCCGTTTTTCGGCCACCGCTAACCTGTCTTTTAACCTGCTTTTAAACCAATATTTATAAACCTTG
TTTTTAACCAGGGCTGCGCCCTGTGCGCGTGACCGCGCACGCCGAAGGGGGGTGCCCCCCCTTCTCGAAC
CCTCCCGGCCCGCTAACGCGGGCCTCCCATCCCCCCAGGGGCTGCGCCCCTCGGCCGCGAACGGCCTCAC
CCCAAAAATGGCAGCGCTGGCAGTCCTTGCCATTGCCGGGATCGGGGCAGTAACGGGATGGGCGATCAGC
CCGAGCGCGACGCCCGGAAGCATTGACGTGCCGCAGGTGCTGGCATCGACATTCAGCGACCAGGTGCCGG
GCAGTGAGGGCGGCGGCCTGGGTGGCGGCCTGCCCTTCACTTCGGCCGTCGGGGCATTCACGGACTTCAT
GGCGGGGCCGGCAATTTTTACCTTGGGCATTCTTGGCATAGTGGTCGCGGGTGCCGTGCTCGTGTTCGGG
GGTGCGATAAACCCAGCGAACCATTTGAGGTGATAGGTAAGATTATACCGAGGTATGAAAACGAGAATTG
GACCTTTACAGAATTACTCTATGAAGCGCCATATTTAAAAAGCTACCAAGACGAAGAGGATGAAGAGGAT
GAGGAGGCAGATTGCCTTGAATATATTGACAATACTGATAAGATAATATATCTTTTATATAGAAGATATC
GCCGTATGTAAGGATTTCAGGGGGCAAGGCATAGGCAGCGCGCTTATCAATATATCTATAGAATGGGCAA
AGCATAAAAACTTGCATGGACTAATGCTTGAAACCCAGGACAATAACCTTATAGCTTGTAAATTCTATCA
TAATTGGGTAATGACTCCAACTTATTGATAGTGTTTTATGTTCAGATAATGCCCGATGACTTTGTCATGC
AGCTCCACCGATTTTGAGAACGACAGCGACTTCCGTCCCAGCCGTGCCAGGTGCTGCCTCAGATTCAGGT
TATGCCGCTCAATTCGCTGCGTATATCGCTTGCTGATTACGTGCAGCTTTCCCTTCAGGCGGGATTCATA
CAGCGGCCAGCCATCCGTCATCCATATCACCACGTCAAAGGGTGACAGCAGGCTCATAAGACGCCCCAGC
GTCGCCATAGTGCGTTCACCGAATACGTGCGCAACAACCGTCTTCCGGAGACTGTCATACGCGTAAAACA
GCCAGCGCTGGCGCGATTTAGCCCCGACATAGCCCCACTGTTCGTCCATTTCCGCGCAGACGATGACGTC
ACTGCCCGGCTGTATGCGCGAGGTTACCGACTGCGGCCTGAGTTTTTTAAGTGACGTAAAATCGTGTTGA
GGCCAACGCCCATAATGCGGGCTGTTGCCCGGCATCCAACGCCATTCATGGCCATATCAATGATTTTCTG
GTGCGTACCGGGTTGAGAAGCGGTGTAAGTGAACTGCAGTTGCCATGTTTTACGGCAGTGAGAGCAGAGA
TAGCGCTGATGTCCGGCGGTGCTTTTGCCGTTACGCACCACCCCGTCAGTAGCTGAACAGGAGGGACAGC
TGATAGAAACAGAAGCCACTGGAGCACCTCAAAAACACCATCATACACTAAATCAGTAAGTTGGCAGCAT
CACCCATAATTGTGGTTTCAAAATCGGCTCCGTCGATACTATGTTATACGCCAACTTTGAAAACAACTTT
GAAAAAGCTGTTTTCTGGTATTTAAGGTTTTAGAATGCAAGGAACAGTGAATTGGAGTTCGTCTTGTTAT
AATTAGCTTCTTGGGGTATCTTTAAATACTGTAGAAAAGAGGAAGGAAATAATAAATGGCTAAAATGAGA
ATATCACCGGAATTGAAAAAACTGATCGAAAAATACCGCTGCGTAAAAGATACGGAAGGAATGTCTCCTG
CTAAGGTATATAAGCTGGTGGGAGAAAATGAAAACCTATATTTAAAAATGACGGACAGCCGGTATAAAGG
GACCACCTATGATGTGGAACGGGAAAAGGACATGATGCTATGGCTGGAAGGAAAGCTGCCTGTTCCAAAG
GTCCTGCACTTTGAACGGCATGATGGCTGGAGCAATCTGCTCATGAGTGAGGCCGATGGCGTCCTTTGCT
CGGAAGAGTATGAAGATGAACAAAGCCCTGAAAAGATTATCGAGCTGTATGCGGAGTGCATCAGGCTCTT
TCACTCCATCGACATATCGGATTGTCCCTATACGAATAGCTTAGACAGCCGCTTAGCCGAATTGGATTAC
TTACTGAATAACGATCTGGCCGATGTGGATTGCGAAAACTGGGAAGAAGACACTCCATTTAAAGATCCGC
GCGAGCTGTATGATTTTTTAAAGACGGAAAAGCCCGAAGAGGAACTTGTCTTTTCCCACGGCGACCTGGG
AGACAGCAACATCTTTGTGAAAGATGGCAAAGTAAGTGGCTTTATTGATCTTGGGAGAAGCGGCAGGGCG
GACAAGTGGTATGACATTGCCTTCTGCGTCCGGTCGATCAGGGAGGATATCGGGGAAGAACAGTATGTCG
AGCTATTTTTTGACTTACTGGGGATCAAGCCTGATTGGGAGAAAATAAAATATTATATTTTACTGGATGA
ATTGTTTTAGTACCTAGATGTGGCGCAACGATGCCGGCGACAAGCAGGAGCGCACCGACTTCTTCCGCAT
CAAGTGTTTTGGCTCTCAGGCCGAGGCCCACGGCAAGTATTTGGGCAAGGGGTCGCTGGTATTCGTGCAG
GGCAAGATTCGGAATACCAAGTACGAGAAGGACGGCCAGACGGTCTACGGGACCGACTTCATTGCCGATA
AGGTGGATTATCTGGACACCAAGGCACCAGGCGGGTCAAATCAGGAATAAGGGCACATTGCCCCGGCGTG
AGTCGGGGCAATCCCGCAAGGAGGGTGAATGAATCGGACGTTTGACCGGAAGGCATACAGGCAAGAACTG
ATCGACGCGGGGTTTTCCGCCGAGGATGCCGAAACCATCGCAAGCCGCACCGTCATGCGTGCGCCCCGCG
AAACCTTCCAGTCCGTCGGCTCGATGGTCCAGCAAGCTACGGCCAAGATCGAGCGCGACAGCGTGCAACT
GGCTCCCCCTGCCCTGCCCGCGCCATCGGCCGCCGTGGAGCGTTCGCGTCGTCTCGAACAGGAGGCGGCA
GGTTTGGCGAAGTCGATGACCATCGACACGCGAGGAACTATGACGACCAAGAAGCGAAAAACCGCCGGCG
AGGACCTGGCAAAACAGGTCAGCGAGGCCAAGCAGGCCGCGTTGCTGAAACACACGAAGCAGCAGATCAA
GGAAATGCAGCTTTCCTTGTTCGATATTGCGCCGTGGCCGGACACGATGCGAGCGATGCCAAACGACACG
GCCCGCTCTGCCCTGTTCACCACGCGCAACAAGAAAATCCCGCGCGAGGCGCTGCAAAACAAGGTCATTT
TCCACGTCAACAAGGACGTGAAGATCACCTACACCGGCGTCGAGCTGCGGGCCGACGATGACGAACTGGT
GTGGCAGCAGGTGTTGGAGTACGCGAAGCGCACCCCTATCGGCGAGCCGATCACCTTCACGTTCTACGAG
CTTTGCCAGGACCTGGGCTGGTCGATCAATGGCCGGTATTACACGAAGGCCGAGGAATGCCTGTCGCGCC
TACAGGCGACGGCGATGGGCTTCACGTCCGACCGCGTTGGGCACCTGGAATCGGTGTCGCTGCTGCACCG
CTTCCGCGTCCTGGACCGTGGCAAGAAAACGTCCCGTTGCCAGGTCCTGATCGACGAGGAAATCGTCGTG
CTGTTTGCTGGCGACCACTACACGAAATTCATATGGGAGAAGTACCGCAAGCTGTCGCCGACGGCCCGAC
GGATGTTCGACTATTTCAGCTCGCACCGGGAGCCGTACCCGCTCAAGCTGGAAACCTTCCGCCTCATGTG
CGGATCGGATTCCACCCGCGTGAAGAAGTGGCGCGAGCAGGTCGGCGAAGCCTGCGAAGAGTTGCGAGGC
AGCGGCCTGGTGGAACACGCCTGGGTCAATGATGACCTGGTGCATTGCAAACGCTAGGGCCTTGTGGGGT
CAGTTCCGGCTGGGGGTTCAGCAGCCAGCGCTTTACTGGCATTTCAGGAACAAGCGGGCACTGCTCGACG
CACTTGCTTCGCTCAGTATCGCTCGGGACGCACGGCGCGCTCTACGAACTGCCGATAAACAGAGGATTAA
AATTGACAATTGTGATTAAGGCTCAGATTCGACGGCTTGGAGCGGCCGACGTGCAGGATTTCCGCGAGAT
CCGATTGTCGGCCCTGAAGAAAGCTCCAGAGATGTTCGGGTCCGTTTACGAGCACGAGGAGAAAAAGCCC
ATGGAGGCGTTCGCTGAACGGTTGCGAGATGCCGTGGCATTCGGCGCCTACATCGACGGCGAGATCATTG
GGCTGTCGGTCTTCAAACAGGAGGACGGCCCCAAGGACGCTCACAAGGCGCATCTGTCCGGCGTTTTCGT
GGAGCCCGAACAGCGAGGCCGAGGGGTCGCCGGTATGCTGCTGCGGGCGTTGCCGGCGGGTTTATTGCTC
GTGATGATCGTCCGACAGATTCCAACGGGAATCTGGTGGATGCGCATCTTCATCCTCGGCGCACTTAATA
TTTCGCTATTCTGGAGCTTGTTGTTTATTTCGGTCTACCGCCTGCCGGGCGGGGTCGCGGCGACGGTAGG
CGCTGTGCAGCCGCTGATGGTCGTGTTCATCTCTGCCGCTCTGCTAGGTAGCCCGATACGATTGATGGCG
GTCCTGGGGGCTATTTGCGGAACTGCGGGCGTGGCGCTGTTGGTGTTGACACCAAACGCAGCGCTAGATC
CTGTCGGCGTCGCAGCGGGCCTGGCGGGGGCGGTTTCCATGGCGTTCGGAACCGTGCTGACCCGCAAGTG
GCAACCTCCCGTGCCTCTGCTCACCTTTACCGCCTGGCAACTGGCGGCCGGAGGACTTCTGCTCGTTCCA
GTAGCTTTAGTGTTTGATCCGCCAATCCCGATGCCTACAGGAACCAATGTTCTCGGCCTGGCGTGGCTCG
GCCTGATCGGAGCGGGTTTAACCTACTTCCTTTGGTTCCGGGGGATCTCGCGACTCGAACCTACAGTTGT
TTCCTTACTGGGCTTTCTCAGCCCCAGATCTGGGGTCGATCAGCCGGGGATGCATCAGGCCGACAGTCGG
AACTTCGGGTCCCCGACCTGTACCATTCGGTGAGCAATGGATAGGGGAGTTGATATCGTCAACGTTCACT
TCTAAAGAAATAGCGCCACTCAGCTTCCTCAGCGGCTTTATCCAGCGATTTCCTATTATGTCGGCATAGT
TCTCAAGATCGACAGCCTGTCACGGTTAAGCGAGAAATGAATAAGAAGGCTGATAATTCGGATCTCTGCG
AGGGAGATGATATTTGATCACAGGCAGCAACGCTCTGTCATCGTTACAATCAACATGCTACCCTCCGCGA
GATCATCCGTGTTTCAAACCCGGCAGCTTAGTTGCCGTTCTTCCGAATAGCATCGGTAACATGAGCAAAG
TCTGCCGCCTTACAACGGCTCTCCCGCTGACGCCGTCCCGGACTGATGGGCTGCCTGTATCGAGTGGTGA
TTTTGTGCCGAGCTGCCGGTCGGGGAGCTGTTGGCTGGCTGGTGGCAGGATATATTGTGGTGTAAACAAA
TTGACGCTTAGACAACTTAATAACACATTGCGGACGTTTTTAATGTACTGGGGTGGTTTTTCTTTTCACC
AGTGAGACGGGCAACAGCTGATTGCCCTTCACCGCCTGGCCCTGAGAGAGTTGCAGCAAGCGGTCCACGC
TGGTTTGCCCCAGCAGGCGAAAATCCTGTTTGATGGTGGTTCCGAAATCGGCAAAATCCCTTATAAATCA
AAAGAATAGCCCGAGATAGGGT
[37 nt withheld, positions 14373-14409]
AAAGAACGTGGACTCCAACGTCAAAGG
[141 nt withheld, positions 14437-14577]
G
[44 nt withheld, positions 14579-14622]
CATTCAGGCTGCGCAACTGTTGGGAAGGGCGATCGGTGCGGGCCTCTTCGCTATTACGCCAGCTGGCGAA
AGGGGGATGTGCTGCAAGGCGATTAAGTTGGGTAACGCCAGGGTTTTCCCAGTCACGACGTTGTAAAACG
ACGGCCAGTGAATTAATTCCCATCTTGAAAGAAATATAGTTTAAATATTTATTGATAAAATAACAAGTCA
GGTATTATAGTCCAAGCAAAAACATAAATTTATTGATGCAAGTTTAAATTCAGAAATATTTCAATAACTG
ATTATATCAGCTGGTACATTGCCGTAGATGAAAGACTGAGTGCGATATTATGTGTAATACATAAATTGAT
GATATAGCTAGCTTAGCTCATCGGGGGATCG
Features (pLannotate 1.2.2; 32 found; start..end, strand, type, name):
     28..820     -  CDS            NeoR/KanR (fragment): aminoglycoside phosphotransferase from Tn5; aph(3')-II (or nptII); confers resistance to neomycin, kanamycin, and G418 (Geneticin®)
    881..1060    -  promoter       NOS promoter: nopaline synthase promoter
   1140..1484    -  CDS            tnpA (fragment): TN5P_ECOLX - Also known as tnp. Experimental evidence at protein level: Swiss-Prot protein existence level 1. Mediates transposition of transposon Tn5 by a 'cut and paste' mechanism. First, the monomeric transposase binds the 19 bp inverted DNA repeats flanking the transposon. Then, dimerization of the DNA- bound transposase creates a synaptic DNA complex. After nicking of the first DNA strand, excision of the transposon proceeds through a series of intermediates. The transposase then mediates the insertion of the transposon at a new site by strand transfer. The activity of the wild- type tran
   2114..2374    +  CDS            lexA (fragment): LEXA_ECOLI - Also known as exrA, spr, tsl, umuA. Experimental evidence at protein level: Swiss-Prot protein existence level 1. Represses a number of genes involved in the response to DNA damage (SOS response), including recA and lexA. Binds to the 16 bp palindromic sequence 5'-CTGTATATATATACAG-3'. In the presence of single- stranded DNA, RecA interacts with LexA causing an autocatalytic cleavage which disrupts the DNA-binding part of LexA, leading to derepression of the SOS regulon and eventually DNA repair. Implicated in hydroxy radical-mediated cell death induced by hydroxyurea treatment (Pu
   2621..3562    +  CDS            ESR1 (fragment): ESR1_HUMAN - Also known as ESR, NR3A1. Experimental evidence at protein level: Swiss-Prot protein existence level 1. [Isoform 3]: Involved in activation of NOS3 and endothelial nitric oxide production (PubMed:21937726). Isoforms lacking one or several functional domains are thought to modulate transcriptional activity by competitive ligand or DNA binding and/or heterodimerization with the full-length receptor (PubMed:10970861). Binds to ERE and inhibits isoform 1 (PubMed:10970861). From Homo sapiens (Human).
   3589..3678    +  CDS            NR3C1 (fragment): GCR_RABIT - Also known as GRL. Experimental evidence at protein level: Swiss-Prot protein existence level 1. Receptor for glucocorticoids (GC). Has a dual mode of action: as a transcription factor that binds to glucocorticoid response elements (GRE), both for nuclear and mitochondrial DNA, and as a modulator of other transcription factors. Affects inflammatory responses, cellular proliferation and differentiation in target tissues. Involved in chromatin remodeling. Plays a role in rapid mRNA degradation by binding to the 5' UTR of target mRNAs and interacting with PNRC2 in a ligand-dependent m
   3708..4002    +  terminator     E9 terminator (fragment): terminator and polyadenylation signal from the pea rbcS-E9 gene
   4052..4080    -  promoter       GAL1 promoter (fragment): S. cerevisiae GAL1; inducible promoter, regulated by Gal4
   4244..4303    -  promoter       GAL10 promoter (fragment): S. cerevisiae GAL10; inducible promoter, regulated by Gal4
   4322..4368    +  promoter       minimal CaMV 35S promoter: minimal 35S promoter from cauliflower mosaic virus
   4413..4460    +  CDS            GFP11: 11th β-strand of superfolder GFP associates with GFP(1-10), consisting of the first 10 β-strands, to reconstitute fluorescent GFP (Cabantous et al., 2005; Kamiyama et al., 2016)
   4497..5084    +  CDS            Superfolder GFP (fragment): Superfolder GFP is a basic (constitutively fluorescent) green fluorescent protein published in 2005, derived from Aequorea victoria. It is reported to be a very rapidly-maturing weak dimer.
   5104..5356    +  terminator     NOS terminator: nopaline synthase terminator and poly(A) signal
   5369..5399    -  promoter       NOS promoter (fragment): nopaline synthase promoter
   5523..5547    +  misc_feature   RB T-DNA repeat: right border repeat from nopaline C58 T-DNA
   5657..5906    -  CDS            TcR (fragment): tetracycline efflux protein; tetA; confers resistance to tetracycline
   6012..6662    +  CDS            TetR: tetracycline resistance regulatory protein; tetR
   7021..7211    -  rep_origin     ori (fragment): high-copy-number ColE1/pMB1/pBR322/pUC origin of replication
   7343..7452    +  oriT           oriT: incP origin of transfer
   7485..7856    +  CDS            traJ: oriT-recognizing protein; traJ
   7993..8624    +  rep_origin     oriV: incP origin of replication
   8688..8963    +  CDS            klaC (fragment): KLAC_ECOLX - Also known as telB. Protein predicted: Swiss-Prot protein existence level 4. Belongs to the kla operon, which is associated with cryptic tellurite resistance, and IncW plasmid fertility inhibition. From Escherichia coli.
   9159..9308    +  CDS            satA (fragment): STA_BACSU - Also known as yyaR. Experimental evidence at protein level: Swiss-Prot protein existence level 1. Involved in resistance to streptothricin, a broad-spectrum antibiotic produced by streptomycetes. Detoxifies streptothricin via acetylation of the beta amino group of the first beta-lysyl moiety of streptothricin. From Bacillus subtilis (strain 168).
   9317..10084   -  mobile_element IS1: prokaryotic transposable element IS1
  10276..11070   +  CDS            KanR: aminoglycoside phosphotransferase; aphA-3; confers resistance to kanamycin
  11369..12517   +  CDS            trfA: trans-acting replication protein that binds to and activates oriV
  12541..12604   +  CDS            TetR (fragment): tetracycline resistance regulatory protein; tetR
  14113..14137   +  misc_feature   LB T-DNA repeat: left border repeat from nopaline C58 T-DNA
  14191..14321   -  CDS            lacI (fragment): lac repressor; lacI; The lac repressor binds to the lac operator to inhibit transcription in E. coli. This inhibition can be relieved by adding lactose or isopropyl-β-D-thiogalactopyranoside (IPTG).
  14322..14622   -  rep_origin     M13 ori (fragment) (sequence partly withheld): M13 bacteriophage origin of replication; arrow indicates direction of (+) strand synthesis
  14620..14775   -  CDS            lacZα (fragment) (sequence partly withheld): LacZα fragment of β-galactosidase; lacZ fragment
  14784..14984   -  terminator     gene 7 terminator: transcription terminator for octopine-type Ti plasmid gene 7
