[The description below was written by a language model from this plasmid's Addgene catalogue record and pLannotate feature annotations shown in this document.]
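Description:
UBQ10:sXVE:S11-GFP1–9 is a roughly 15 kb, low-copy binary vector for Agrobacterium-mediated plant expression, built on the depositor's UBQ10:sXVE:GFP1–9 backbone. The backbone carries broad-host-range IncP (RK2-type) replication and transfer functions: oriV with its activator trfA, plus oriT and traJ. These features account for the low copy number and allow maintenance in both E. coli and Agrobacterium. Bacterial selection is by kanamycin through an aphA-3 KanR gene. Remnants of tetracycline resistance genes, an IS1 element and lacZα/M13 fragments are annotated as backbone leftovers. Nopaline-type left and right border repeats delimit the T-DNA, which includes a NOS promoter-driven nptII (NeoR/KanR) cassette with a gene 7 terminator annotated next to it, for kanamycin selection in plants.

The payload is an estradiol-inducible XVE two-component system. The record names the promoter as UBQ10:sXVE, although the UBQ10 promoter itself was not picked up by the annotation. The chimeric activator appears as a LexA DNA-binding fragment followed by the human estrogen receptor (ESR1) ligand-binding region and a pea rbcS-E9 terminator. The gap between the two presumably holds the VP16 activation domain of XVE, which is not annotated. When estradiol is present, the activator drives a downstream minimal CaMV 35S promoter. The short GAL1/GAL10 hits just upstream of that promoter are probably spurious matches in the operator region. The target cassette expresses the 684 bp synthetic insert, cloned XbaI–SacI, and ends in a NOS terminator. The insert consists of the GFP11 β-strand (S11) joined to the superfolder GFP strands 1–9 fragment.

The construct serves as a detector in tripartite split-sfGFP assays. Because S11 is already joined to GFP1–9, fluorescence is reconstituted when a protein tagged with the GFP10 strand is present, which is useful for checking expression, localisation or membrane topology alongside protein–protein interaction studies in plants.
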