Addgene plasmid #125665: UBQ10:sXVE:S11-GFP1–9
Purpose: Binary vector for the inducible expression of S11-GFP1–9 fragment that can be used to detect a protein tagged with GFP10
Depositing lab: Tzu-Yin Liu. Depositing organization: National Tsing Hua University. Publication: Using Tripartite Split-sfGFP for the Study of Membrane Protein-Protein Interactions. Liu TY. Methods Mol Biol. 2021;2200:323-336. doi: 10.1007/978-1-0716-0880-7_15. PubMed 33175385.
Backbone
  Vector backbone: UBQ10:sXVE:GFP1–9
  Backbone manufacturer: Tzu-Yin Liu
  Total vector size (bp): 15003
  Vector type: Plant Expression, Synthetic Biology
  Selectable markers: Kanamycin
Growth in bacteria
  Bacterial resistance: Kanamycin, 50 μg/mL
  Growth temperature: 37°C
  Growth strain: DH5alpha
  Copy number: Low Copy
Gene/Insert
  Gene/Insert name: S11-GFP1–9
  Species: Synthetic
  Insert size (bp): 684
  Promoter: UBQ10:sXVE
  Cloning method: Restriction Enzyme; 5′ cloning site XbaI (not destroyed); 3′ cloning site SacI (not destroyed)
  Sequencing primers: 5′ aaggaagttcatttcatttggag
Terms and licenses: Academic/Nonprofit Terms; Industry Terms: Not Available to Industry
How to cite: UBQ10:sXVE:S11-GFP1–9 was a gift from Tzu-Yin Liu (Addgene plasmid # 125665 ; http://n2t.net/addgene:125665 ; RRID:Addgene_125665)
