>Addgene plasmid #125665 | UBQ10:sXVE:S11-GFP1–9 | depositor partial sequence | sequence record 240566 | S11-GFP1–9
TCTAGAATGGAAAAGCGTGACCACATGGTCCTTCTTGAGTATGTAACTGCTGCTGGGATTACAGATGCTA
GCGGTGGCGGTTCTGGCGGTGGTACTAGTATGAGAAAAGGAGAAGAACTTTTCACTGGAGTTGTCCCAAT
TCTTATTGAATTAGATGGTGATGTTAATGGGCACAAATTTTTTGTCCGTGGAGAGGGTGAAGGTGATGCA
ACAATCGGAAAACTTAGCCTTAAATTTATTTGCACTACTGGAAAACTACCTGTTCCATGGCCAACACTTG
TCACTACCCTTACCTATGGTGTTCAATGCTTTTCAAGATACCCAGATCATATGAAGCGGCACGACTTCTT
CAAGAGCGCCATGCCTGAGGGATACGTGCAGGAGAGGACCATCTATTTCAAGGACGACGGGACTTACAAG
ACACGTGCTGAAGTCAAGTTTGAGGGAGACACCCTCGTCAACAGGATCGAGCTTAAGGGAATTGATTTCA
AGGAGGACGGAAACATCCTCGGCCACAAGTTGGAATACAACTTTAACTCCCACAAAGTATACATCACGGC
CGACAAGCAAAATAACGGCATCAAAGCCAACTTCACAATTCGCCACAACGTTGAAGACGGCTCTGTGCAA
CTCGCTGATCATTATCAACAAAATACTCCAATTGGCGATGGCCCTGTCCTTTTACCATAAGAGCTC
